Addgene plasmid #31107: OPN(-213)-luc
Depositing lab: Gerhart Ryffel. Publication: Identification of target genes of the transcription factor HNF1beta and HNF1alpha in a human embryonic kidney cell line. Senkel S, Lucas B, Klein-Hitpass L, Ryffel GU. Biochim Biophys Acta. 2005 Dec 20. 1731(3):179-90. 10.1016/j.bbaexp.2005.10.003 PubMed 16297991.
Backbone
  Vector backbone: pGL3-Basic
  Backbone manufacturer: Promega
  Backbone size w/o insert (bp): 4800
  Vector type: Mammalian Expression, Luciferase
Growth in bacteria
  Bacterial resistance: Ampicillin, 100 μg/mL
  Growth temperature: 37°C
  Growth strain: DH5alpha
  Copy number: High Copy
Gene/Insert
  Gene/Insert name: osteopontin promoter (alt name: SPP1)
  Species: H. sapiens (human)
  Insert size (bp): 300
  Mutation: promoter region -213 to +87
  GenBank ID: NM_000582
  Entrez Gene: SPP1 (a.k.a. BNSP, BSPI, ETA-1, OPN)
  Cloning method: Restriction Enzyme; 5′ cloning site SacI (not destroyed); 3′ cloning site XhoI (not destroyed)
  Sequencing primers: 5′ n/a
Terms and licenses: Academic/Nonprofit Terms; Industry Terms: Not Available to Industry
Depositor comments: promoter luciferase reporter Please note that there are some small discrepancies between Addgene's quality control sequence and the assembled sequence from the depositor. These discrepancies should not affect the function of the plasmid.
How to cite: OPN(-213)-luc was a gift from Gerhart Ryffel (Addgene plasmid # 31107 ; http://n2t.net/addgene:31107 ; RRID:Addgene_31107)
