[The description below was written by a language model from this plasmid's Addgene catalogue record and pLannotate feature annotations shown in this document.]
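Description:
OPN(-213)-luc is a promoter–luciferase reporter plasmid built on the promoterless pGL3-Basic backbone for transient transfection into mammalian cells. It carries a fragment of the human osteopontin (SPP1) promoter, recorded as spanning positions -213 to +87 relative to the transcription start (about 300 bp), cloned between the retained SacI and XhoI sites of the polylinker upstream of the firefly luc+ coding sequence. Because the backbone supplies no eukaryotic promoter or enhancer of its own, luciferase output depends on the activity of the inserted promoter fragment. Transcripts are terminated by the SV40 late polyadenylation signal downstream of the reporter. A synthetic poly(A) signal and an RNA polymerase II transcriptional pause site placed upstream of the cloning region limit read-through from spurious transcription initiating in the vector, which keeps background low.

In bacteria the plasmid replicates from a high-copy ColE1/pUC-type origin and is selected with ampicillin through the β-lactamase gene and its own promoter; an f1 origin allows single-stranded DNA production. Short annotated fragments of large T antigen, TcR and lacZα are backbone remnants, not functional genes. The promoter insert is not annotated in the feature table. The depositor sequence is 6,086 nt, with roughly 1.3 kb preceding the luciferase gene, which is more than the listed backbone and insert sizes would predict; the record does not explain this, though it does mention small sequence discrepancies said not to affect function. The associated work concerns target genes of the transcription factors HNF1β and HNF1α in a human embryonic kidney cell line, so the construct was probably used to assay osteopontin promoter activity in that setting.
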