Features (pLannotate 1.2.2; 11 found; start..end, strand, type, name):
   1356..3008    +  CDS            luciferase: firefly luciferase; luc+; enhanced luc+ version of the luciferase gene
   3049..3170    -  polyA_signal   SV40 poly(A) signal: SV40 polyadenylation signal
   3193..3261    -  CDS            large T antigen (fragment): large T antigen from SV40 (simian virus 40)
   3277..3409    +  CDS            TcR (fragment): tetracycline efflux protein; tet; confers resistance to tetracycline
   3589..4177    -  rep_origin     ori: high-copy-number ColE1/pMB1/pBR322/pUC origin of replication
   4348..5208    -  CDS            AmpR: β-lactamase; bla; confers resistance to ampicillin, carbenicillin, and related antibiotics
   5209..5313    -  promoter       AmpR promoter: bla
   5340..5768    +  rep_origin     f1 ori (sequence partly withheld): f1 bacteriophage origin of replication; arrow indicates direction of (+) strand synthesis
   5800..5867    -  CDS            lacZα (fragment): LacZα fragment of β-galactosidase; lacZ fragment
   5926..5974    +  polyA_signal   poly(A) signal: synthetic polyadenylation signal
   5988..6079    +  misc_feature   pause site: RNA polymerase II transcriptional pause signal from the human α2 globin gene
>Addgene plasmid #31107 | OPN(-213)-luc | depositor full sequence | sequence record 14279 | Author sequence
GGTACCGAGCTCTGCTATCCCTGAATTCTGCTCTAATATTCGGACTTTCCCTGTAATTTTCTTTCATTCA
GACACCTTTTAAATACCTAGTAAAGTGTTTTTTAATACAGAAATTTTTAAAAATGTTTTTCTTTTTAAGT
GGCCTACTTTACATACCTTGGGAGAAAAACTAGAAAAAAAGATGATTCCAAAATCGAATCTGTTCCTTTA
GAAATGTGCAAAATTTCCTTATTGATGCATACAATTTAAAGATCTTACGTCTACTCTCATTTTAATAACC
TGTTCTTTTAAAGGACATTACAATTCGTGACTGCCTGCCCCTCTTAAAAATTTCATAATAGTTAACACAC
ATATAGTCCTTAAGATACGCAGAGCATTTGCATCTAATATGTGCTAAGCATTGCTAGTTTAACATACTAA
TTCATTTAAACCCCTCAAAAACCCCATGACCTAGGTAATAGTATTGCATTTCATGGATGAGGGAACAAGG
ATAGGTAGGCTGGGCGATTTGCCCAAGGTTGCACAGGTCAGCAGTGACACAGCGGAATTCAGAACCACGG
TCTGGCTCCTGAAGCAGCCCTCTCAAGCAGTCATCCTGCTCTCAGTCAGAAACTGCTTTACTTCTGCAAC
ATCTAGAATAAATTACCATTCTTCTATTTCATATAGAATTTTATATTTTAATGTCACTAGTGCCATTTGT
CTAAGTAACAAGCTACTGCATACTCGAAATCACAAAGCTAAGCTTGAGTAGTAAAGGACAGAGGCAAGTT
TTCTGAACTCCTTGCAGGCTTGAACAATAGCCTTCTGGCTCTTCAATAAGTACAATCATACAGGCAAGAG
TGGTTGCAGATATTACCTTTATGTTACTTAAACCGAAAGAAACAAAAATCCATTCTATTTAATTTTACAT
TAATGTTTTTCCCTACTTTCTCCCTTTTTCATGGGATCCCTAAGTGCTCTTCCTGGATGCTGAATGCCCA
TCCCGTAAATGAAAAAGCTAGTTAATGATATTGTACATAAGTAATGTTTTAACTGTAGATTGTGTGTGTG
CGTTTTTGTTTTTTTTTGTTTTAACCACAAAACCAGAGGGGGAAGTGTGGGAGCAGGTGGGCTGGGCAGT
GGCAGAAAACCTCATGACACAATCTCTCCGCCTCCCTGTGTTGGTGGAGGATGTCTGCAGCAGCATTTAA
ATTCTGGGAGGGCTTGGTTGTCAGCAGCAGCAGGAGGAGGCAGAGCACAGCATCGTCGGGACCAGACTCG
TCTCAGGCCAGTTGCAGCCTTCTCAGCCAAACGCCGACCCTCGAGATCTGCGATCTAAGTAAGCTTGGCA
TTCCGGTACTGTTGGTAAAGCCACCATGGAAGACGCCAAAAACATAAAGAAAGGCCCGGCGCCATTCTAT
CCGCTGGAAGATGGAACCGCTGGAGAGCAACTGCATAAGGCTATGAAGAGATACGCCCTGGTTCCTGGAA
CAATTGCTTTTACAGATGCACATATCGAGGTGGACATCACTTACGCTGAGTACTTCGAAATGTCCGTTCG
GTTGGCAGAAGCTATGAAACGATATGGGCTGAATACAAATCACAGAATCGTCGTATGCAGTGAAAACTCT
CTTCAATTCTTTATGCCGGTGTTGGGCGCGTTATTTATCGGAGTTGCAGTTGCGCCCGCGAACGACATTT
ATAATGAACGTGAATTGCTCAACAGTATGGGCATTTCGCAGCCTACCGTGGTGTTCGTTTCCAAAAAGGG
GTTGCAAAAAATTTTGAACGTGCAAAAAAAGCTCCCAATCATCCAAAAAATTATTATCATGGATTCTAAA
ACGGATTACCAGGGATTTCAGTCGATGTACACGTTCGTCACATCTCATCTACCTCCCGGTTTTAATGAAT
ACGATTTTGTGCCAGAGTCCTTCGATAGGGACAAGACAATTGCACTGATCATGAACTCCTCTGGATCTAC
TGGTCTGCCTAAAGGTGTCGCTCTGCCTCATAGAACTGCCTGCGTGAGATTCTCGCATGCCAGAGATCCT
ATTTTTGGCAATCAAATCATTCCGGATACTGCGATTTTAAGTGTTGTTCCATTCCATCACGGTTTTGGAA
TGTTTACTACACTCGGATATTTGATATGTGGATTTCGAGTCGTCTTAATGTATAGATTTGAAGAAGAGCT
GTTTCTGAGGAGCCTTCAGGATTACAAGATTCAAAGTGCGCTGCTGGTGCCAACCCTATTCTCCTTCTTC
GCCAAAAGCACTCTGATTGACAAATACGATTTATCTAATTTACACGAAATTGCTTCTGGTGGCGCTCCCC
TCTCTAAGGAAGTCGGGGAAGCGGTTGCCAAGAGGTTCCATCTGCCAGGTATCAGGCAAGGATATGGGCT
CACTGAGACTACATCAGCTATTCTGATTACACCCGAGGGGGATGATAAACCGGGCGCGGTCGGTAAAGTT
GTTCCATTTTTTGAAGCGAAGGTTGTGGATCTGGATACCGGGAAAACGCTGGGCGTTAATCAAAGAGGCG
AACTGTGTGTGAGAGGTCCTATGATTATGTCCGGTTATGTAAACAATCCGGAAGCGACCAACGCCTTGAT
TGACAAGGATGGATGGCTACATTCTGGAGACATAGCTTACTGGGACGAAGACGAACACTTCTTCATCGTT
GACCGCCTGAAGTCTCTGATTAAGTACAAAGGCTATCAGGTGGCTCCCGCTGAATTGGAATCCATCTTGC
TCCAACACCCCAACATCTTCGACGCAGGTGTCGCAGGTCTTCCCGACGATGACGCCGGTGAACTTCCCGC
CGCCGTTGTTGTTTTGGAGCACGGAAAGACGATGACGGAAAAAGAGATCGTGGATTACGTCGCCAGTCAA
GTAACAACCGCGAAAAAGTTGCGCGGAGGAGTTGTGTTTGTGGACGAAGTACCGAAAGGTCTTACCGGAA
AACTCGACGCAAGAAAAATCAGAGAGATCCTCATAAAGGCCAAGAAGGGCGGAAAGATCGCCGTGTAATT
CTAGAGTCGGGGCGGCCGGCCGCTTCGAGCAGACATGATAAGATACATTGATGAGTTTGGACAAACCACA
ACTAGAATGCAGTGAAAAAAATGCTTTATTTGTGAAATTTGTGATGCTATTGCTTTATTTGTAACCATTA
TAAGCTGCAATAAACAAGTTAACAACAACAATTGCATTCATTTTATGTTTCAGGTTCAGGGGGAGGTGTG
GGAGGTTTTTTAAAGCAAGTAAAACCTCTACAAATGTGGTAAAATCGATAAGGATCCGTCGACCGATGCC
CTTGAGAGCCTTCAACCCAGTCAGCTCCTTCCGGTGGGCGCGGGGCATGACTATCGTCGCCGCACTTATG
ACTGTCTTCTTTATCATGCAACTCGTAGGACAGGTGCCGGCAGCGCTCTTCCGCTTCCTCGCTCACTGAC
TCGCTGCGCTCGGTCGTTCGGCTGCGGCGAGCGGTATCAGCTCACTCAAAGGCGGTAATACGGTTATCCA
CAGAATCAGGGGATAACGCAGGAAAGAACATGTGAGCAAAAGGCCAGCAAAAGGCCAGGAACCGTAAAAA
GGCCGCGTTGCTGGCGTTTTTCCATAGGCTCCGCCCCCCTGACGAGCATCACAAAAATCGACGCTCAAGT
CAGAGGTGGCGAAACCCGACAGGACTATAAAGATACCAGGCGTTTCCCCCTGGAAGCTCCCTCGTGCGCT
CTCCTGTTCCGACCCTGCCGCTTACCGGATACCTGTCCGCCTTTCTCCCTTCGGGAAGCGTGGCGCTTTC
TCATAGCTCACGCTGTAGGTATCTCAGTTCGGTGTAGGTCGTTCGCTCCAAGCTGGGCTGTGTGCACGAA
CCCCCCGTTCAGCCCGACCGCTGCGCCTTATCCGGTAACTATCGTCTTGAGTCCAACCCGGTAAGACACG
ACTTATCGCCACTGGCAGCAGCCACTGGTAACAGGATTAGCAGAGCGAGGTATGTAGGCGGTGCTACAGA
GTTCTTGAAGTGGTGGCCTAACTACGGCTACACTAGAAGAACAGTATTTGGTATCTGCGCTCTGCTGAAG
CCAGTTACCTTCGGAAAAAGAGTTGGTAGCTCTTGATCCGGCAAACAAACCACCGCTGGTAGCGGTGGTT
TTTTTGTTTGCAAGCAGCAGATTACGCGCAGAAAAAAAGGATCTCAAGAAGATCCTTTGATCTTTTCTAC
GGGGTCTGACGCTCAGTGGAACGAAAACTCACGTTAAGGGATTTTGGTCATGAGATTATCAAAAAGGATC
TTCACCTAGATCCTTTTAAATTAAAAATGAAGTTTTAAATCAATCTAAAGTATATATGAGTAAACTTGGT
CTGACAGTTACCAATGCTTAATCAGTGAGGCACCTATCTCAGCGATCTGTCTATTTCGTTCATCCATAGT
TGCCTGACTCCCCGTCGTGTAGATAACTACGATACGGGAGGGCTTACCATCTGGCCCCAGTGCTGCAATG
ATACCGCGAGACCCACGCTCACCGGCTCCAGATTTATCAGCAATAAACCAGCCAGCCGGAAGGGCCGAGC
GCAGAAGTGGTCCTGCAACTTTATCCGCCTCCATCCAGTCTATTAATTGTTGCCGGGAAGCTAGAGTAAG
TAGTTCGCCAGTTAATAGTTTGCGCAACGTTGTTGCCATTGCTACAGGCATCGTGGTGTCACGCTCGTCG
TTTGGTATGGCTTCATTCAGCTCCGGTTCCCAACGATCAAGGCGAGTTACATGATCCCCCATGTTGTGCA
AAAAAGCGGTTAGCTCCTTCGGTCCTCCGATCGTTGTCAGAAGTAAGTTGGCCGCAGTGTTATCACTCAT
GGTTATGGCAGCACTGCATAATTCTCTTACTGTCATGCCATCCGTAAGATGCTTTTCTGTGACTGGTGAG
TACTCAACCAAGTCATTCTGAGAATAGTGTATGCGGCGACCGAGTTGCTCTTGCCCGGCGTCAATACGGG
ATAATACCGCGCCACATAGCAGAACTTTAAAAGTGCTCATCATTGGAAAACGTTCTTCGGGGCGAAAACT
CTCAAGGATCTTACCGCTGTTGAGATCCAGTTCGATGTAACCCACTCGTGCACCCAACTGATCTTCAGCA
TCTTTTACTTTCACCAGCGTTTCTGGGTGAGCAAAAACAGGAAGGCAAAATGCCGCAAAAAAGGGAATAA
GGGCGACACGGAAATGTTGAATACTCATACTCTTCCTTTTTCAATATTATTGAAGCATTTATCAGGGTTA
TTGTCTCATGAGCGGATACATATTTGAATGTATTTAGAAAAATAAACAAATAGGGGTTCCGCGCACATTT
CCCCGAAAAGTGCCACCTG
[124 nt withheld, positions 5340-5463]
C
[91 nt withheld, positions 5465-5555]
A
[49 nt withheld, positions 5557-5605]
CCTTTGACGTTGGAGTCCACGTTCTTT
[37 nt withheld, positions 5633-5669]
ACCCTATCTCGGTCTATTCTTTTGATTTATAAGGGATTTTGCCGATTTCGGCCTATTGGTTAAAAAATGA
GCTGATTTAACAAAAATTTAACGCGAATTTTAACAAAATATTAACGCTTACAATTTGCCATTCGCCATTC
AGGCTGCGCAACTGTTGGGAAGGGCGATCGGTGCGGGCCTCTTCGCTATTACGCCAGCCCAAGCTACCAT
GATAAGTAAGTAATATTAAGGTACGGGAGGTACTTGGAGCGGCCGCAATAAAATATCTTTATTTTCATTA
CATCTGTGTGTTGGTTTTTTGTGTGAATCGATAGTACTAACATACGCTCTCCATCAAAACAAAACGAAAC
AAAACAAACTAGCAAAATAGGCTGTCCCCAGTGCAAGTGCAGGTGCCAGAACATTTCTCTATCGATA
