>Addgene plasmid #31107 | OPN(-213)-luc | addgene partial sequence | sequence record 37202 | LucNRev 5'-CCTTATGCAGTTGCTCTCC-3'
GNTCNGNAANATGGCGCGGGCCTTTCTTTATGTTTTTGGCGTCTTCCATGGTGGCTTTACCAACAGTACC
GGAATGCCAAGCTTACTTAGATCGCAGATCTCGAGGGTCGGCGTTTGGCTGAGAAGGCTGCAACTGGCCT
GAGACGAGTCTGGTCCCGACGATGCTGTGCTCTGCCTCCTCCTGCTGCTGCTGACAACCAAGCCCTCCCA
GAATTTAAATGCTGCTGCAGACATCCTCCACCAACACAGGGAGGCGGCGAGATTGTGTCATGAGGTTTTC
TGCCACTGCCCAGCCCACCTGCTCCCACACTTCCCCCTCTGGTTTTGTGGTTAAAACAAAAAAAAACCAA
AAACGCACACACACAATCTACAGTTAAAACATTACTTATGTACAATATCATTAACTTCTAGCACGCGTAA
GAGCTCGGTACCTATCGATAGAGAAATGTTCTGGCACCTGCACTTGCACTGGGGACAGCCTATTTTGCTA
GTTTGTTTTGTTTCGTTTTGTTTTGATGGAGAGCGTATGTTAGTACTATCGATTCACACAAAAAACCAAC
ACACAGATGTAATGAAAATAAAGATATTTTATTGCGGCCGCTCCAAGTACCTCCCGTACCTTAATATTAC
TTACTTATCATGGTAGCTTGGGCTGGCGTAATAGCGAAGAGGCCCGCACCGATCGCCCTTCCCAACAGTT
GCGCAGCCTGAATGGCGAATGGCAAATTGTAAGCGTTAATATTTTGTTAAAATTCGCGTTAAATTTTTGT
TAAATCAGCTCATTTTTTAACCAATAGGCCGAAATCGGCAAAATCCCTTATAAATCAAAAGAATAGACCG
AGATAGGGT
[37 nt withheld, positions 850-886]
AAAGANCGTGGACTCCAACGTCAAGGGGCGAAAAAAC
